>Addgene plasmid #90630 | CKAP5 C5.2 gRNA | addgene full sequence | sequence record 183328 | Addgene NGS Result
AGGAAGCGGAAGAGCGCCCAATACGCAAACCGCCTCTCCCCGCGCGTTGGCCGATTCATTAATGCAGCTG
GCACGACAGGTTTCCCGACTGGAAAGCGGGCAGTGAGCGCAACGCAATTAATGTGAGTTAGCTCACTCAT
TAGGCACCCCAGGCTTTACACTTTATGCTTCCGGCTCGTATGTTGTGTGGAATTGTGAGCGGATAACAAT
TTCACACAGGAAACAGCTATGACCATGATTACGCCAAGCGCGCAATTAACCCTCACTAAAGGGAACAAAA
GCTGGAGCTGCAAGCTTAATGTAGTCTTATGCAATACTCTTGTAGTCTTGCAACATGGTAACGATGAGTT
AGCAACATGCCTTACAAGGAGAGAAAAAGCACCGTGCATGCCGATTGGTGGAAGTAAGGTGGTACGATCG
TGCCTTATTAGGAAGGCAACAGACGGGTCTGACATGGATTGGACGAACCACTGAATTGCCGCATTGCAGA
GATATTGTATTTAAGTGCCTAGCTCGATACATAAACGGGTCTCTCTGGTTAGACCAGATCTGAGCCTGGG
AGCTCTCTGGCTAACTAGGGAACCCACTGCTTAAGCCTCAATAAAGCTTGCCTTGAGTGCTTCAAGTAGT
GTGTGCCCGTCTGTTGTGTGACTCTGGTAACTAGAGATCCCTCAGACCCTTTTAGTCAGTGTGGAAAATC
TCTAGCAGTGGCGCCCGAACAGGGACTTGAAAGCGAAAGGGAAACCAGAGGAGCTCTCTCGACGCAGGAC
TCGGCTTGCTGAAGCGCGCACGGCAAGAGGCGAGGGGCGGCGACTGGTGAGTACGCCAAAAATTTTGACT
AGCGGAGGCTAGAAGGAGAGAGATGGGTGCGAGAGCGTCAGTATTAAGCGGGGGAGAATTAGATCGCGAT
GGGAAAAAATTCGGTTAAGGCCAGGGGGAAAGAAAAAATATAAATTAAAACATATAGTATGGGCAAGCAG
GGAGCTAGAACGATTCGCAGTTAATCCTGGCCTGTTAGAAACATCAGAAGGCTGTAGACAAATACTGGGA
CAGCTACAACCATCCCTTCAGACAGGATCAGAAGAACTTAGATCATTATATAATACAGTAGCAACCCTCT
ATTGTGTGCATCAAAGGATAGAGATAAAAGACACCAAGGAAGCTTTAGACAAGATAGAGGAAGAGCAAAA
CAAAAGTAAGACCACCGCACAGCAAGCGGCCGCTGATCTTCAGACCTGGAGGAGGAGATATGAGGGACAA
TTGGAGAAGTGAATTATATAAATATAAAGTAGTAAAAATTGAACCATTAGGAGTAGCACCCACCAAGGCA
AAGAGAAGAGTGGTGCAGAGAGAAAAAAGAGCAGTGGGAATAGGAGCTTTGTTCCTTGGGTTCTTGGGAG
CAGCAGGAAGCACTATGGGCGCAGCGTCAATGACGCTGACGGTACAGGCCAGACAATTATTGTCTGGTAT
AGTGCAGCAGCAGAACAATTTGCTGAGGGCTATTGAGGCGCAACAGCATCTGTTGCAACTCACAGTCTGG
GGCATCAAGCAGCTCCAGGCAAGAATCCTGGCTGTGGAAAGATACCTAAAGGATCAACAGCTCCTGGGGA
TTTGGGGTTGCTCTGGAAAACTCATTTGCACCACTGCTGTGCCTTGGAATGCTAGTTGGAGTAATAAATC
TCTGGAACAGATTTGGAATCACACGACCTGGATGGAGTGGGACAGAGAAATTAACAATTACACAAGCTTA
ATACACTCCTTAATTGAAGAATCGCAAAACCAGCAAGAAAAGAATGAACAAGAATTATTGGAATTAGATA
AATGGGCAAGTTTGTGGAATTGGTTTAACATAACAAATTGGCTGTGGTATATAAAATTATTCATAATGAT
AGTAGGAGGCTTGGTAGGTTTAAGAATAGTTTTTGCTGTACTTTCTATAGTGAATAGAGTTAGGCAGGGA
TATTCACCATTATCGTTTCAGACCCACCTCCCAACCCCGAGGGGACCCAGAGAGGGCCTATTTCCCATGA
TTCCTTCATATTTGCATATACGATACAAGGCTGTTAGAGAGATAATTAGAATTAATTTGACTGTAAACAC
AAAGATATTAGTACAAAATACGTGACGTAGAAAGTAATAATTTCTTGGGTAGTTTGCAGTTTTAAAATTA
TGTTTTAAAATGGACTATCATATGCTTACCGTAACTTGAAAGTATTTCGATTTCTTGGCTTTATATATCT
TGTGGAAAGGACGAAACACCGCCTAAAAATTTGGACCACTCGTTTAAGAGCTATGCTGGAAACAGCATAG
CAAGTTTAAATAAGGCTAGTCCGTTATCAACTTGAAAAAGTGGCACCGAGTCGGTGCTTTTTTTGAATTC
TAGATCTTGAGACAAATGGCAGTATTCATCCACAATTTTAAAAGAAAAGGGGGGATTGGGGGGTACAGTG
CAGGGGAAAGAATAGTAGACATAATAGCAACAGACATACAAACTAAAGAATTACAAAAACAAATTACAAA
AATTCAAAATTTTCGGGTTTATTACAGGGACAGCAGAGATCCACTTTGGCGCCGGCTCGAGTGGCTCCGG
TGCCCGTCAGTGGGCAGAGCGCACATCGCCCACAGTCCCCGAGAAGTTGGGGGGAGGGGTCGGCAATTGA
ACCGGTGCCTAGAGAAGGTGGCGCGGGGTAAACTGGGAAAGTGATGTCGTGTACTGGCTCCGCCTTTTTC
CCGAGGGTGGGGGAGAACCGTATATAAGTGCAGTAGTCGCCGTGAACGTTCTTTTTCGCAACGGGTTTGC
CGCCAGAACACAGGTGTCGTGACGCGGGATCCGCCACCATGACCGAGTACAAGCCCACGGTGCGCCTCGC
CACCCGCGACGACGTCCCCAGGGCCGTACGCACCCTCGCCGCCGCGTTCGCCGACTACCCCGCCACGCGC
CACACCGTCGATCCGGACCGCCACATCGAGCGGGTCACCGAGCTGCAAGAACTCTTCCTCACGCGCGTCG
GGCTCGACATCGGCAAGGTGTGGGTCGCGGACGACGGCGCCGCGGTGGCGGTCTGGACCACGCCGGAGAG
CGTCGAAGCGGGGGCGGTGTTCGCCGAGATCGGCCCGCGCATGGCCGAGTTGAGCGGTTCCCGGCTGGCC
GCGCAGCAACAGATGGAAGGCCTCCTGGCGCCGCACCGGCCCAAGGAGCCCGCGTGGTTCCTGGCCACCG
TCGGAGTCTCGCCCGACCACCAGGGCAAGGGTCTGGGCAGCGCCGTCGTGCTCCCCGGAGTGGAGGCGGC
CGAGCGCGCCGGGGTGCCCGCCTTCCTGGAGACCTCCGCGCCCCGCAACCTCCCCTTCTACGAGCGGCTC
GGCTTCACCGTCACCGCCGACGTCGAGGTGCCCGAAGGACCGCGCACCTGGTGCATGACCCGCAAGCCCG
GTGCCTGAACGCGTTAAGTCGACAATCAACCTCTGGATTACAAAATTTGTGAAAGATTGACTGGTATTCT
TAACTATGTTGCTCCTTTTACGCTATGTGGATACGCTGCTTTAATGCCTTTGTATCATGCTATTGCTTCC
CGTATGGCTTTCATTTTCTCCTCCTTGTATAAATCCTGGTTGCTGTCTCTTTATGAGGAGTTGTGGCCCG
TTGTCAGGCAACGTGGCGTGGTGTGCACTGTGTTTGCTGACGCAACCCCCACTGGTTGGGGCATTGCCAC
CACCTGTCAGCTCCTTTCCGGGACTTTCGCTTTCCCCCTCCCTATTGCCACGGCGGAACTCATCGCCGCC
TGCCTTGCCCGCTGCTGGACAGGGGCTCGGCTGTTGGGCACTGACAATTCCGTGGTGTTGTCGGGGAAAT
CATCGTCCTTTCCTTGGCTGCTCGCCTGTGTTGCCACCTGGATTCTGCGCGGGACGTCCTTCTGCTACGT
CCCTTCGGCCCTCAATCCAGCGGACCTTCCTTCCCGCGGCCTGCTGCCGGCTCTGCGGCCTCTTCCGCGT
CTTCGCCTTCGCCCTCAGACGAGTCGGATCTCCCTTTGGGCCGCCTCCCCGCGTCGACTTTAAGACCAAT
GACTTACAAGGCAGCTGTAGATCTTAGCCACTTTTTAAAAGAAAAGGGGGGACTGGAAGGGCTAATTCAC
TCCCAACGAAGACAAGATCTGCTTTTTGCTTGTACTGGGTCTCTCTGGTTAGACCAGATCTGAGCCTGGG
AGCTCTCTGGCTAACTAGGGAACCCACTGCTTAAGCCTCAATAAAGCTTGCCTTGAGTGCTTCAAGTAGT
GTGTGCCCGTCTGTTGTGTGACTCTGGTAACTAGAGATCCCTCAGACCCTTTTAGTCAGTGTGGAAAATC
TCTAGCAGTACGTATAGTAGTTCATGTCATCTTATTATTCAGTATTTATAACTTGCAAAGAAATGAATAT
CAGAGAGTGAGAGGAACTTGTTTATTGCAGCTTATAATGGTTACAAATAAAGCAATAGCATCACAAATTT
CACAAATAAAGCATTTTTTTCACTGCATTCTAGTTGTGGTTTGTCCAAACTCATCAATGTATCTTATCAT
GTCTGGCTCTAGCTATCCCGCCCCTAACTCCGCCCATCCCGCCCCTAACTCCGCCCAGTTCCGCCCATTC
TCCGCCCCATGGCTGACTAATTTTTTTTATTTATGCAGAGGCCGAGGCCGCCTCGGCCTCTGAGCTATTC
CAGAAGTAGTGAGGAGGCTTTTTTGGAGGCCTAGGGACGTACCCAATTCGCCCTATAGTGAGTCGTATTA
CGCGCGCTCACTGGCCGTCGTTTTACAACGTCGTGACTGGGAAAACCCTGGCGTTACCCAACTTAATCGC
CTTGCAGCACATCCCCCTTTCGCCAGCTGGCGTAATAGCGAAGAGGCCCGCACCGATCGCCCTTCCCAAC
AGTTGCGCAGCCTGAATGGCGAATGGG
[124 nt withheld, positions 4928-5051]
C
[91 nt withheld, positions 5053-5143]
A
[49 nt withheld, positions 5145-5193]
CCTTTGACGTTGGAGTCCACGTTCTTT
[37 nt withheld, positions 5221-5257]
ACCCTATCTCGGTCTATTCTTTTGATTTATAAGGGATTTTGCCGATTTCGGCCTATTGGTTAAAAAATGA
GCTGATTTAACAAAAATTTAACGCGAATTTTAACAAAATATTAACGCTTACAATTTAGGTGGCACTTTTC
GGGGAAATGTGCGCGGAACCCCTATTTGTTTATTTTTCTAAATACATTCAAATATGTATCCGCTCATGAG
ACAATAACCCTGATAAATGCTTCAATAATATTGAAAAAGGAAGAGTATGAGTATTCAACATTTCCGTGTC
GCCCTTATTCCCTTTTTTGCGGCATTTTGCCTTCCTGTTTTTGCTCACCCAGAAACGCTGGTGAAAGTAA
AAGATGCTGAAGATCAGTTGGGTGCACGAGTGGGTTACATCGAACTGGATCTCAACAGCGGTAAGATCCT
TGAGAGTTTTCGCCCCGAAGAACGTTTTCCAATGATGAGCACTTTTAAAGTTCTGCTATGTGGCGCGGTA
TTATCCCGTATTGACGCCGGGCAAGAGCAACTCGGTCGCCGCATACACTATTCTCAGAATGACTTGGTTG
AGTACTCACCAGTCACAGAAAAGCATCTTACGGATGGCATGACAGTAAGAGAATTATGCAGTGCTGCCAT
AACCATGAGTGATAACACTGCGGCCAACTTACTTCTGACAACGATCGGAGGACCGAAGGAGCTAACCGCT
TTTTTGCACAACATGGGGGATCATGTAACTCGCCTTGATCGTTGGGAACCGGAGCTGAATGAAGCCATAC
CAAACGACGAGCGTGACACCACGATGCCTGTAGCAATGGCAACAACGTTGCGCAAACTATTAACTGGCGA
ACTACTTACTCTAGCTTCCCGGCAACAATTAATAGACTGGATGGAGGCGGATAAAGTTGCAGGACCACTT
CTGCGCTCGGCCCTTCCGGCTGGCTGGTTTATTGCTGATAAATCTGGAGCCGGTGAGCGTGGGTCTCGCG
GTATCATTGCAGCACTGGGGCCAGATGGTAAGCCCTCCCGTATCGTAGTTATCTACACGACGGGGAGTCA
GGCAACTATGGATGAACGAAATAGACAGATCGCTGAGATAGGTGCCTCACTGATTAAGCATTGGTAACTG
TCAGACCAAGTTTACTCATATATACTTTAGATTGATTTAAAACTTCATTTTTAATTTAAAAGGATCTAGG
TGAAGATCCTTTTTGATAATCTCATGACCAAAATCCCTTAACGTGAGTTTTCGTTCCACTGAGCGTCAGA
CCCCGTAGAAAAGATCAAAGGATCTTCTTGAGATCCTTTTTTTCTGCGCGTAATCTGCTGCTTGCAAACA
AAAAAACCACCGCTACCAGCGGTGGTTTGTTTGCCGGATCAAGAGCTACCAACTCTTTTTCCGAAGGTAA
CTGGCTTCAGCAGAGCGCAGATACCAAATACTGTTCTTCTAGTGTAGCCGTAGTTAGGCCACCACTTCAA
GAACTCTGTAGCACCGCCTACATACCTCGCTCTGCTAATCCTGTTACCAGTGGCTGCTGCCAGTGGCGAT
AAGTCGTGTCTTACCGGGTTGGACTCAAGACGATAGTTACCGGATAAGGCGCAGCGGTCGGGCTGAACGG
GGGGTTCGTGCACACAGCCCAGCTTGGAGCGAACGACCTACACCGAACTGAGATACCTACAGCGTGAGCT
ATGAGAAAGCGCCACGCTTCCCGAAGGGAGAAAGGCGGACAGGTATCCGGTAAGCGGCAGGGTCGGAACA
GGAGAGCGCACGAGGGAGCTTCCAGGGGGAAACGCCTGGTATCTTTATAGTCCTGTCGGGTTTCGCCACC
TCTGACTTGAGCGTCGATTTTTGTGATGCTCGTCAGGGGGGCGGAGCCTATGGAAAAACGCCAGCAACGC
GGCCTTTTTACGGTTCCTGGCCTTTTGCTGGCCTTTTGCTCACATGTTCTTTCCTGCGTTATCCCCTGAT
TCTGTGGATAACCGTATTACCGCCTTTGAGTGAGCTGATACCGCTCGCCGCAGCCGAACGACCGAGCGCA
GCGAGTCAGTGAGCG
Features (pLannotate 1.2.2; 27 found; start..end, strand, type, name):
     14..106     +  CDS            lacI (fragment): lac repressor; lacI; The lac repressor binds to the lac operator to inhibit transcription in E. coli. This inhibition can be relieved by adding lactose or isopropyl-β-D-thiogalactopyranoside (IPTG).
    119..140     +  protein_bind   CAP binding site: CAP binding activates transcription in the presence of cAMP. E. coli catabolite activator protein
    155..185     +  promoter       lac promoter: promoter for the E. coli lac operon
    193..209     +  protein_bind   lac operator: The lac repressor binds to the lac operator to inhibit transcription in E. coli. This inhibition can be relieved by adding lactose or isopropyl-β-D-thiogalactopyranoside (IPTG). lac repressor encoded by lacI
    254..272     +  promoter       T3 promoter: promoter for bacteriophage T3 RNA polymerase
    300..526     +  promoter       RSV promoter: Rous sarcoma virus enhancer/promoter
    527..707     +  LTR            5' LTR (truncated): truncated 5' long terminal repeat (LTR) from HIV-1
    754..879     +  misc_feature   HIV-1 Ψ: packaging signal of human immunodeficiency virus type 1
    863..1226    +  CDS            HIV-1 gag (fragment): gag protein from human immunodeficiency virus 1; gag
   1372..1605    +  misc_feature   RRE: The Rev response element (RRE) of HIV-1 allows for Rev-dependent mRNA export from the nucleus to the cytoplasm.
   1982..2008    +  CDS            Rev (fragment): human immunodeficiency virus 1 (HIV-1) Rev protein; rev; enhances nuclear export of unspliced and incompletely spliced viral mRNAs
   2012..2252    +  promoter       U6 promoter: RNA polymerase III promoter for human U6 snRNA
   2300..2367    +  misc_RNA       tracrRNA (fragment): trans-activating CRISPR RNA for the Streptococcus pyogenes CRISPR/Cas9 system
   2416..2533    +  misc_feature   cPPT/CTS: central polypurine tract and central termination sequence of HIV-1
   2602..2813    +  promoter       EF-1α core promoter: core promoter for human elongation factor EF-1α
   2839..3438    +  CDS            PuroR (fragment): puromycin N-acetyltransferase; pac from Streptomyces; confers resistance to puromycin
   3454..4042    +  misc_feature   WPRE: woodchuck hepatitis virus posttranscriptional regulatory element
   4093..4112    +  misc_feature   cPPT/CTS (fragment): central polypurine tract and central termination sequence of HIV-1
   4114..4347    +  LTR            3' LTR (ΔU3): self-inactivating 3' long terminal repeat (LTR) from HIV-1
   4425..4546    +  polyA_signal   SV40 poly(A) signal: SV40 polyadenylation signal
   4586..4721    +  rep_origin     SV40 ori: SV40 origin of replication
   4742..4760    -  promoter       T7 promoter: promoter for bacteriophage T7 RNA polymerase
   4768..4923    +  CDS            lacZα (fragment): LacZα fragment of β-galactosidase; lacZ fragment
   4928..5356    +  rep_origin     f1 ori (sequence partly withheld): f1 bacteriophage origin of replication; arrow indicates direction of (+) strand synthesis
   5409..5513    +  promoter       AmpR promoter: bla
   5514..6374    +  CDS            AmpR: β-lactamase; bla; confers resistance to ampicillin, carbenicillin, and related antibiotics
   6545..7133    +  rep_origin     ori: high-copy-number ColE1/pMB1/pBR322/pUC origin of replication
