[The description below was written by a language model from this plasmid's Addgene catalogue record and pLannotate feature annotations shown in this document.]
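Description:
CKAP5 C5.2 gRNA is a third-generation lentiviral CRISPR guide plasmid built on the pLenti-sgRNA backbone and designed to target human CKAP5. It is propagated in E. coli through a high-copy ColE1/pUC-type origin with ampicillin selection (AmpR under its own bla promoter). It also carries an f1 origin and remnants of a cloning-vector lac region (lacI and lacZα fragments, lac promoter/operator, T3 and T7 promoters). The catalogue lists the empty backbone as 9,151 bp, whereas the sequenced record is 7,302 nt. This would be consistent with loss of a stuffer fragment when the guide oligos were ligated into the two BsmBI sites, both destroyed during cloning, although the record does not explain the difference.

The viral portion has the usual self-inactivating layout. An RSV promoter drives a truncated HIV-1 5' LTR, which makes genomic RNA production Tat-independent. This is followed by the Ψ packaging signal with a gag fragment, the RRE for Rev-dependent nuclear export, a cPPT/CTS element, WPRE, and a ΔU3 3' LTR, with an SV40 poly(A) signal and SV40 origin downstream. Between the LTRs, a human U6 RNA polymerase III promoter expresses the CKAP5 spacer fused to the S. pyogenes sgRNA scaffold (annotated as a tracrRNA fragment). A separate EF-1α core promoter drives puromycin N-acetyltransferase for selecting transduced mammalian cells. No Cas9 is annotated, so the nuclease must be supplied separately, for example by a Cas9-expressing cell line. The plasmid belongs to a guide series used in a large-scale study of cell-cycle gene knockouts in human cells and the resulting p53-dependent responses.
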