Addgene plasmid #90630: CKAP5 C5.2 gRNA
Purpose: 3rd generation lentiviral gRNA plasmid targeting human CKAP5
Depositing lab: Iain Cheeseman. Depositing organization: Whitehead Institute for Biomedical Research. Publication: Large-Scale Analysis of CRISPR/Cas9 Cell-Cycle Knockouts Reveals the Diversity of p53-Dependent Responses to Cell-Cycle Defects. McKinley KL, Cheeseman IM. Dev Cell. 2017 Feb 27;40(4):405-420.e2. doi: 10.1016/j.devcel.2017.01.012. Epub 2017 Feb 16. PubMed 28216383.
Backbone
  Vector backbone: pLenti-sgRNA
  Backbone manufacturer: Eric Lander & David Sabatini labs (Addgene plasmid #71409)
  Backbone size w/o insert (bp): 9151
  Vector type: Lentiviral, CRISPR
  Selectable markers: Puromycin
Growth in bacteria
  Bacterial resistance: Ampicillin, 100 μg/mL
  Growth temperature: 37°C
  Growth strain: NEB Stable
  Copy number: Unknown
Gene/Insert
  Gene/Insert name: CKAP5 (Guide Designation C5.2) (alt name: pKMKO series)
  gRNA/shRNA sequence: CACCgCCTAAAAATTTGGACCACTC
  Species: H. sapiens (human)
  Promoter: U6
  Cloning method: Restriction Enzyme; 5′ cloning site BsmBI (destroyed during cloning); 3′ cloning site BsmBI (destroyed during cloning)
  Sequencing primers: 5′ hU6-F (5'-GAGGGCCTATTTCCCATGATT-3'); 3′ EF1a-R (5'-CACGGCGACTACTGCACTTA-3')
Terms and licenses: Academic/Nonprofit Terms; Industry Terms: Not Available to Industry
Depositor comments: Please note that gRNA target sequence listed is not strictly the 20nt spacer sequence, but also contains the 5' BsmBI overhang. For more information about knockout human cell lines generated using this plasmid, please see http://cellcycleknockouts.wi.mit.edu/ .
How to cite: CKAP5 C5.2 gRNA was a gift from Iain Cheeseman (Addgene plasmid # 90630 ; http://n2t.net/addgene:90630 ; RRID:Addgene_90630)
